>Addgene plasmid #210846 | pCAG-GST-ATG13 (460-517)-L495/L499D | addgene full sequence | sequence record 417171 | Addgene NGS Result
GTCGACATTGATTATTGACTAGTTATTAATAGTAATCAATTACGGGGTCATTAGTTCATAGCCCATATAT
GGAGTTCCGCGTTACATAACTTACGGTAAATGGCCCGCCTGGCTGACCGCCCAACGACCCCCGCCCATTG
ACGTCAATAATGACGTATGTTCCCATAGTAACGCCAATAGGGACTTTCCATTGACGTCAATGGGTGGAGT
ATTTACGGTAAACTGCCCACTTGGCAGTACATCAAGTGTATCATATGCCAAGTACGCCCCCTATTGACGT
CAATGACGGTAAATGGCCCGCCTGGCATTATGCCCAGTACATGACCTTATGGGACTTTCCTACTTGGCAG
TACATCTACGTATTAGTCATCGCTATTACCATGGTCGAGGTGAGCCCCACGTTCTGCTTCACTCTCCCCA
TCTCCCCCCCCTCCCCACCCCCAATTTTGTATTTATTTATTTTTTAATTATTTTGTGCAGCGATGGGGGC
GGGGGGGGGGGGGGGGCGCGCNCAGGCGGGGCGGGGCGGGGCGAGGGGCGGGGCGGGGCGAGGCGGAGAG
GTGCGGCGGCAGCCAATCAGAGCGGCGCGCTCCGAAAGTTTCCTTTTATGGCGAGGCGGCGGCGGCGGCG
GCCCTATAAAAAGCGAAGCGCGCGGCGGGCGGGAGTCGCTGCGCGCTGCCTTCGCCCCGTGCCCCGCTCC
GCCGCCGCCTCGCGCCGCCCGCCCCGGCTCTGACTGACCGCGTTACTCCCACAGGTGAGCGGGCGGGACG
GCCCTTCTCCTCCGGGCTGTAATTAGCGCTTGGTTTAATGACGGCTTGTTTCTTTTCTGTGGCTGCGTGA
AAGCCTTGAGGGGCTCCGGGAGGGCCCTTTGTGCGGGGGGAGCGGCTCGGGGGGTGCGTGCGTGTGTGTG
TGCGTGGGGAGCGCCGCGTGCGGCTCCGCGCTGCCCGGCGGCTGTGAGCGCTGCGGGCGCGGCGCGGGGC
TTTGTGCGCTCCGCAGTGTGCGCGAGGGGAGCGCGGCCGGGGGCGGTGCCCCGCGGTGCGGGGGGGGCTG
CGAGGGGAACAAAGGCTGCGTGCGGGGTGTGTGCGTGGGGGGGTGAGCAGGGGGTGTGGGCGCGTCGGTC
GGGCTGCAACCCCCCCTGCACCCCCCTCCCCGAGTTGCTGAGCACGGCCCGGCTTCGGGTGCGGGGCTCC
GTACGGGGCGTGGCGCGGGGCTCGCCGTGCCGGGCGGGGGGTGGCGGCAGGTGGGGGTGCCGGGCGGGGC
GGGGCCGCCTCGGGCCGGGGAGGGCTCGGGGGAGGGGCGCGGCGGCCCCCGGAGCGCCGGCGGCTGTCGA
GGCGCGGCGAGCCGCAGCCATTGCCTTTTATGGTAATCGTGCGAGAGGGCGCAGGGACTTCCTTTGTCCC
AAATCTGTGCGGAGCCGAAATCTGGGAGGCGCCGCCGCACCCCCTCTAGCGGGCGCGGGGCGAAGCGGTG
CGGCGCCGGCAGGAAGGAAATGGGCGGGGAGGGCCTTCGTGCGTCGCCGCGCCGCCGTCCCCTTCTCCCT
CTCCAGCCTCGGGGCTGTCCGCGGGGGGACGGCTGCCTTCGGGGGGGACGGGGCAGGGCGGGGTTCGGCT
TCTGGCGTGTGACCGGCGGCTCTAGAGCCTCTGCTAACCATGTTCATGCCTTCTTCTTTTTCCTACAGCT
CCTGGGCAACGTGCTGGTTATTGTGCTGTCTCATCATTTTGGCAAAGAATTCCTCGATCGACGGTATCGA
TAGCCACCATGGCATCCCCTATACTAGGTTATTGGAAAATTAAGGGCCTTGTGCAACCCACTCGACTTCT
TTTGGAATATCTTGAAGAAAAATATGAAGAGCATTTGTATGAGCGCGATGAAGGTGATAAATGGCGAAAC
AAAAAGTTTGAATTGGGTTTGGAGTTTCCCAATCTTCCTTATTATATTGATGGTGATGTTAAATTAACAC
AGTCTATGGCCATCATACGTTATATAGCTGACAAGCACAACATGTTGGGTGGTTGTCCAAAAGAGCGTGC
AGAGATTTCAATGCTTGAAGGAGCGGTTTTGGATATTAGATACGGTGTTTCGAGAATTGCATATAGTAAA
GACTTTGAAACTCTCAAAGTTGATTTTCTTAGCAAGCTACCTGAAATGCTGAAAATGTTCGAAGATCGTT
TATGTCATAAAACATATTTAAATGGTGATCATGTAACCCATCCTGACTTCATGTTGTATGACGCTCTTGA
TGTTGTTTTATACATGGACCCAATGTGCCTGGATGCGTTCCCAAAATTAGTTTGTTTTAAAAAACGTATT
GAAGCTATCCCACAAATTGATAAGTACTTGAAATCCAGCAAGTATATAGCATGGCCTTTGCAGGGCTGGC
AAGCCACGTTTGGTGGTGGCGACCATCCTCCAAAATCGGATGATTACGATATCCCAACGACCGAAAACCT
GTATTTTCAGGGTGGTACCCCTATGGATCTGGGAACCTTCTACAGGGAGTTTCAGAATCCCCCTCAGCTC
AGTAGCCTGAGCATTGACATCGGTGCCCAGTCCATGGCTGAGGACCTCGATTCTGACCCTGAAAAAGATG
CTGTGCACGAGAAGAACGTCAGAGAATTCGACGCATTTGTGGAGACCCTGCAGTGACTCGAGGAATTCAC
TCCTCAGGTGCAGGCTGCCTATCAGAAGGTGGTGGCTGGTGTGGCCAATGCCCTGGCTCACAAATACCAC
TGAGATCTTTTTCCCTCTGCCAAAAATTATGGGGACATCATGAAGCCCCTTGAGCATCTGACTTCTGGCT
AATAAAGGAAATTTATTTTCATTGCAATAGTGTGTTGGAATTTTTTGTGTCTCTCACTCGGAAGGACATA
TGGGAGGGCAAATCATTTAAAACATCAGAATGAGTATTTGGTTTAGAGTTTGGCAACATATGCCCATATG
CTGGCTGCCATGAACAAAGGTTGGCTATAAAGAGGTCATCAGTATATGAAACAGCCCCCTGCTGTCCATT
CCTTATTCCATAGAAAAGCCTTGACTTGAGGTTAGATTTTTTTTATATTTTGTTTTGTGTTATTTTTTTC
TTTAACATCCCTAAAATTTTCCTTACATGTTTTACTAGCCAGATTTTTCCTCCTCTCCTGACTACTCCCA
GTCATAGCTGTCCCTCTTCTCTTATGGAGATCCCTCGACCTGCAGCCCAAGCTTGGCGTAATCATGGTCA
TAGCTGTTTCCTGTGTGAAATTGTTATCCGCTCACAATTCCACACAACATACGAGCCGGAAGCATAAAGT
GTAAAGCCTGGGGTGCCTAATGAGTGAGCTAACTCACATTAATTGCGTTGCGCTCACTGCCCGCTTTCCA
GTCGGGAAACCTGTCGTGCCAGCGGATCCGCATCTCAATTAGTCAGCAACCATAGTCCCGCCCCTAACTC
CGCCCATCCCGCCCCTAACTCCGCCCAGTTCCGCCCATTCTCCGCCCCATGGCTGACTAATTTTTTTTAT
TTATGCAGAGGCCGAGGCCGCCTCGGCCTCTGAGCTATTCCAGAAGTAGTGAGGAGGCTTTTTTGGAGGC
CTAGGCTTTTGCAAAAAGCTAACTTGTTTATTGCAGCTTATAATGGTTACAAATAAAGCAATAGCATCAC
AAATTTCACAAATAAAGCATTTTTTTCACTGCATTCTAGTTGTGGTTTGTCCAAACTCATCAATGTATCT
TATCATGTCTGGATCCGCTGCATTAATGAATCGGCCAACGCGCGGGGAGAGGCGGTTTGCGTATTGGGCG
CTCTTCCGCTTCCTCGCTCACTGACTCGCTGCGCTCGGTCGTTCGGCTGCGGCGAGCGGTATCAGCTCAC
TCAAAGGCGGTAATACGGTTATCCACAGAATCAGGGGATAACGCAGGAAAGAACATGTGAGCAAAAGGCC
AGCAAAAGGCCAGGAACCGTAAAAAGGCCGCGTTGCTGGCGTTTTTCCATAGGCTCCGCCCCCCTGACGA
GCATCACAAAAATCGACGCTCAAGTCAGAGGTGGCGAAACCCGACAGGACTATAAAGATACCAGGCGTTT
CCCCCTGGAAGCTCCCTCGTGCGCTCTCCTGTTCCGACCCTGCCGCTTACCGGATACCTGTCCGCCTTTC
TCCCTTCGGGAAGCGTGGCGCTTTCTCATAGCTCACGCTGTAGGTATCTCAGTTCGGTGTAGGTCGTTCG
CTCCAAGCTGGGCTGTGTGCACGAACCCCCCGTTCAGCCCGACCGCTGCGCCTTATCCGGTAACTATCGT
CTTGAGTCCAACCCGGTAAGACACGACTTATCGCCACTGGCAGCAGCCACTGGTAACAGGATTAGCAGAG
CGAGGTATGTAGGCGGTGCTACAGAGTTCTTGAAGTGGTGGCCTAACTACGGCTACACTAGAAGAACAGT
ATTTGGTATCTGCGCTCTGCTGAAGCCAGTTACCTTCGGAAAAAGAGTTGGTAGCTCTTGATCCGGCAAA
CAAACCACCGCTGGTAGCGGTGGTTTTTTTGTTTGCAAGCAGCAGATTACGCGCAGAAAAAAAGGATCTC
AAGAAGATCCTTTGATCTTTTCTACGGGGTCTGACGCTCAGTGGAACGAAAACTCACGTTAAGGGATTTT
GGTCATGAGATTATCAAAAAGGATCTTCACCTAGATCCTTTTAAATTAAAAATGAAGTTTTAAATCAATC
TAAAGTATATATGAGTAAACTTGGTCTGACAGTTACCAATGCTTAATCAGTGAGGCACCTATCTCAGCGA
TCTGTCTATTTCGTTCATCCATAGTTGCCTGACTCCCCGTCGTGTAGATAACTACGATACGGGAGGGCTT
ACCATCTGGCCCCAGTGCTGCAATGATACCGCGAGACCCACGCTCACCGGCTCCAGATTTATCAGCAATA
AACCAGCCAGCCGGAAGGGCCGAGCGCAGAAGTGGTCCTGCAACTTTATCCGCCTCCATCCAGTCTATTA
ATTGTTGCCGGGAAGCTAGAGTAAGTAGTTCGCCAGTTAATAGTTTGCGCAACGTTGTTGCCATTGCTAC
AGGCATCGTGGTGTCACGCTCGTCGTTTGGTATGGCTTCATTCAGCTCCGGTTCCCAACGATCAAGGCGA
GTTACATGATCCCCCATGTTGTGCAAAAAAGCGGTTAGCTCCTTCGGTCCTCCGATCGTTGTCAGAAGTA
AGTTGGCCGCAGTGTTATCACTCATGGTTATGGCAGCACTGCATAATTCTCTTACTGTCATGCCATCCGT
AAGATGCTTTTCTGTGACTGGTGAGTACTCAACCAAGTCATTCTGAGAATAGTGTATGCGGCGACCGAGT
TGCTCTTGCCCGGCGTCAATACGGGATAATACCGCGCCACATAGCAGAACTTTAAAAGTGCTCATCATTG
GAAAACGTTCTTCGGGGCGAAAACTCTCAAGGATCTTACCGCTGTTGAGATCCAGTTCGATGTAACCCAC
TCGTGCACCCAACTGATCTTCAGCATCTTTTACTTTCACCAGCGTTTCTGGGTGAGCAAAAACAGGAAGG
CAAAATGCCGCAAAAAAGGGAATAAGGGCGACACGGAAATGTTGAATACTCATACTCTTCCTTTTTCAAT
ATTATTGAAGCATTTATCAGGGTTATTGTCTCATGAGCGGATACATATTTGAATGTATTTAGAAAAATAA
ACAAATAGGGGTTCCGCGCACATTTCCCCGAAAAGTGCCACCTGG
Features (pLannotate 1.2.2; 20 found; start..end, strand, type, name):
      4..383     +  enhancer       CMV enhancer: human cytomegalovirus immediate early enhancer
    385..661     +  promoter       chicken β-actin promoter: No description available
    662..1678    +  intron         chimeric intron: chimera between introns from chicken β-actin and rabbit β-globin
   1676..1732    +  CDS            HBB (fragment): HBB_LEPEU - Experimental evidence at protein level: Swiss-Prot protein existence level 1. Involved in oxygen transport from the lung to the various peripheral tissues. From Lepus europaeus (European hare).
   1765..2416    +  CDS            GST (fragment): glutathione S-transferase from Schistosoma japonicum
   2443..2462    +  CDS            TEV site (fragment): tobacco etch virus (TEV) protease recognition and cleavage site
   2470..2643    +  CDS            ATG13 (fragment): ATG13_HUMAN - Also known as KIAA0652. Experimental evidence at protein level: Swiss-Prot protein existence level 1. Autophagy factor required for autophagosome formation and mitophagy. Target of the TOR kinase signaling pathway that regulates autophagy through the control of the phosphorylation status of ATG13 and ULK1, and the regulation of the ATG13-ULK1-RB1CC1 complex. Through its regulation of ULK1 activity, plays a role in the regulation of the kinase activity of mTORC1 and cell proliferation. From Homo sapiens (Human).
   2653..2730    +  CDS            HBB (fragment): HBB_PONPY - Experimental evidence at transcript level: Swiss-Prot protein existence level 2. Involved in oxygen transport from the lung to the various peripheral tissues. From Pongo pygmaeus (Bornean orangutan).
   2801..2856    +  polyA_signal   β-globin poly(A) signal: rabbit β-globin polyadenylation signal (Gil and Proudfoot, 1987)
   3241..3257    -  protein_bind   lac operator: The lac repressor binds to the lac operator to inhibit transcription in E. coli. This inhibition can be relieved by adding lactose or isopropyl-β-D-thiogalactopyranoside (IPTG). lac repressor encoded by lacI
   3265..3295    -  promoter       lac promoter: promoter for the E. coli lac operon
   3310..3331    -  protein_bind   CAP binding site: CAP binding activates transcription in the presence of cAMP. E. coli catabolite activator protein
   3344..3383    -  CDS            lacI (fragment): lac repressor; lacI; The lac repressor binds to the lac operator to inhibit transcription in E. coli. This inhibition can be relieved by adding lactose or isopropyl-β-D-thiogalactopyranoside (IPTG).
   3390..3412    +  promoter       SV40 promoter (fragment): SV40 enhancer and early promoter
   3436..3571    +  rep_origin     SV40 ori: SV40 origin of replication
   3591..3725    +  polyA_signal   SV40 poly(A) signal: SV40 polyadenylation signal
   3727..3781    -  CDS            lacI (fragment): lac repressor; lacI; The lac repressor binds to the lac operator to inhibit transcription in E. coli. This inhibition can be relieved by adding lactose or isopropyl-β-D-thiogalactopyranoside (IPTG).
   3964..4552    -  rep_origin     ori: high-copy-number ColE1/pMB1/pBR322/pUC origin of replication
   4723..5583    -  CDS            AmpR: β-lactamase; bla; confers resistance to ampicillin, carbenicillin, and related antibiotics
   5584..5688    -  promoter       AmpR promoter: bla
