[The description below was written by a language model from this plasmid's Addgene catalogue record and pLannotate feature annotations shown in this document.]
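Description:
pCAG-GST-ATG13 (460-517)-L495/L499D is a 5.7 kb mammalian expression plasmid built on the pCAG backbone. It is propagated in E. coli through a high-copy ColE1/pUC-type origin and selected with ampicillin via the β-lactamase (AmpR) gene and its own promoter. Expression in mammalian cells is driven by the composite CAG promoter, annotated here as the CMV immediate-early enhancer, the chicken β-actin promoter and a chimeric chicken β-actin/rabbit β-globin intron. Transcripts are terminated by the rabbit β-globin polyadenylation signal. The short HBB fragments flagged on either side of the insert are most likely residual β-globin exon sequence belonging to this cassette rather than intended coding parts. The backbone also carries an SV40 origin, which permits episomal replication in cells expressing SV40 large T antigen. An SV40 poly(A) signal and remnants of lac promoter/operator and lacI sequence are also present. No mammalian selection marker is annotated, which points to transient transfection.

The payload is an N-terminal Schistosoma japonicum glutathione S-transferase (GST) tag, followed by a TEV protease cleavage site and then a C-terminal fragment of human ATG13 spanning residues 460–517. The insert was cloned between KpnI and XhoI sites. ATG13 is an autophagy factor that acts within the ULK1 initiation complex. The fragment carries the substitutions recorded as L495/L499D, presumably both leucines changed to aspartate, though the record does not explain their intended effect. The GST tag allows glutathione-affinity capture, and the TEV site allows the tag to be removed. The stated purpose is mammalian expression of this ATG13 mutant, and the plasmid was deposited with a structural study of the human ULK1 complex and PI3KC3-C1 supercomplex. That context suggests use in pull-down or binding experiments alongside a wild-type counterpart.
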