Addgene plasmid #210846: pCAG-GST-ATG13 (460-517)-L495/L499D
Purpose: Mammalian expression of ATG13 (460-517) mutant
Depositing lab: James Hurley. Depositing organization: University of California, Berkeley. Publication: Structure and activation of the human autophagy-initiating ULK1C:PI3KC3-C1 supercomplex. Chen M, Nguyen TN, Ren X, Khuu G, Cook ASI, Zhao Y, Yildiz A, Lazarou M, Hurley JH. Nat Struct Mol Biol. 2025 Sep;32(9):1596-1605. doi: 10.1038/s41594-025-01557-x. Epub 2025 May 29. PubMed 40442316.
Backbone
  Vector backbone: pCAG
  Vector type: Mammalian Expression
Growth in bacteria
  Bacterial resistance: Ampicillin, 100 μg/mL
  Growth temperature: 37°C
  Growth strain: DH5alpha
  Copy number: High Copy
Gene/Insert
  Gene/Insert name: ATG13
  Species: H. sapiens (human)
  Mutation: L495/L499D
  Entrez Gene: ATG13 (a.k.a. KIAA0652, PARATARG8)
  Cloning method: Restriction Enzyme; 5′ cloning site KpnI (unknown if destroyed); 3′ cloning site XhoI (unknown if destroyed)
Terms and licenses: Academic/Nonprofit Terms; Industry Terms: Not Available to Industry
Depositor comments: Please visit https://www.biorxiv.org/content/10.1101/2023.06.01.543278v3 for bioRxiv preprint.
How to cite: pCAG-GST-ATG13 (460-517)-L495/L499D was a gift from James Hurley (Addgene plasmid # 210846 ; http://n2t.net/addgene:210846 ; RRID:Addgene_210846)
