>Addgene plasmid #210846 | pCAG-GST-ATG13 (460-517)-L495/L499D | depositor partial sequence | sequence record 411076 | ATG13 (460-517)-L495/L499D (KpnI/XhoI)
CCTATGGATCTGGGAACCTTCTACAGGGAGTTTCAGAATCCCCCTCAGCTCAGTAGCCTGAGCATTGACA
TCGGTGCCCAGTCCATGGCTGAGGACCTCGATTCTGACCCTGAAAAAGATGCTGTGCACGAGAAGAACGT
CAGAGAATTCGACGCATTTGTGGAGACCCTGCAGTGA
